Addgene plasmid #198590: pENTR223-luciferase
Purpose: Gateway Entry Clone
Depositing lab: Eric Johannsen. Depositing organization: Brigham and Women's Hospital. Publication: Epstein-Barr virus and virus human protein interaction maps. Calderwood MA, Venkatesan K, Xing L, Chase MR, Vazquez A, Holthaus AM, Ewence AE, Li N, Hirozane-Kishikawa T, Hill DE, Vidal M, Kieff E, Johannsen E. Proc Natl Acad Sci U S A. 2007 May 1;104(18):7606-11. doi: 10.1073/pnas.0702332104. Epub 2007 Apr 19. PubMed 17446270.
Backbone
  Vector backbone: pENTR223.1
  Backbone manufacturer: Invitrogen
  Backbone size w/o insert (bp): 2875
  Vector type: Gateway Entry Vector
Growth in bacteria
  Bacterial resistance: Spectinomycin, 50 μg/mL
  Growth temperature: 37°C
  Growth strain: DH5alpha
  Copy number: High Copy
Gene/Insert
  Gene/Insert name: luciferase
  Species: Photinus pyralis
  Mutation: None (wildtype)
  Cloning method: Gateway Cloning
Terms and licenses: Academic/Nonprofit Terms; Industry Terms: Not Available to Industry
How to cite: pENTR223-luciferase was a gift from Eric Johannsen (Addgene plasmid # 198590 ; http://n2t.net/addgene:198590 ; RRID:Addgene_198590)
