[The description below was written by a language model from this plasmid's Addgene catalogue record and pLannotate feature annotations shown in this document.]
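Description:
pENTR223-luciferase is a Gateway entry clone built on the pENTR223.1 backbone, carrying the wild-type firefly (Photinus pyralis) luciferase coding sequence. It is a small bacterial shuttle plasmid of about 4.4 kb, maintained at high copy number in E. coli through a ColE1/pUC-type origin of replication. Selection is with spectinomycin, conferred by the aadA aminoglycoside adenylyltransferase gene (SmR). A fragment of a class 1 integron Pc promoter and a short remnant of a gentamicin acetyltransferase gene lie just upstream of the marker, apparently leftovers of the integron-derived resistance cassette.

The luciferase open reading frame is flanked on both sides by attL-type Gateway recombination sites. The automated annotation labels both of them as attL3, one in each orientation, so the record does not clearly resolve which attL variants are actually present. These sites allow LR Clonase-mediated transfer of the insert into attR-containing destination vectors, which then supply the promoter, tags or other expression elements. The entry clone has no annotated promoter positioned to express luciferase. The only nearby promoter is a T7 promoter just beyond the downstream att site, pointing back toward the insert on the opposite strand. rrnB T1 and T2 terminators sit upstream of the cassette and insulate it from read-through transcription from the backbone, and short lacI and lacZα fragments are vector remnants.

The stated purpose is simply that of a Gateway entry clone. It was deposited in connection with a study mapping Epstein-Barr virus and virus–human protein interactions, but the record does not specify the role luciferase played there.
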