Features (pLannotate 1.2.2; 12 found; start..end, strand, type, name):
    121..213     +  CDS            lacI (fragment): lac repressor; lacI; The lac repressor binds to the lac operator to inhibit transcription in E. coli. This inhibition can be relieved by adding lactose or isopropyl-β-D-thiogalactopyranoside (IPTG).
    268..295     -  terminator     rrnB T2 terminator: transcription terminator T2 from the E. coli rrnB gene
    427..470     +  terminator     rrnB T1 terminator: Escherichia coli rrnB; transcription terminator T1 from the E. coli rrnB gene
    517..553     -  CDS            lacZα (fragment): LacZα fragment of β-galactosidase; lacZ fragment
    570..665     +  protein_bind   attL3: mutant version of attL; recombination site for the Gateway® LR reaction LR Clonase™
    668..2317    +  CDS            LUCI_PHOPY: Experimental evidence at protein level: Swiss-Prot protein existence level 1. Produces green light with a wavelength of 562 nm. From Photinus pyralis (Common eastern firefly) (Lampyris pyralis).
   2322..2417    -  protein_bind   attL3: mutant version of attL; recombination site for the Gateway® LR reaction LR Clonase™
   2436..2454    -  promoter       T7 promoter: promoter for bacteriophage T7 RNA polymerase
   2644..2667    +  promoter       Pc promoter (fragment): intI1 (promoter lies within the coding sequence); class 1 integron promoter
   2843..2899    +  CDS            GmR (fragment): gentamycin acetyltransferase; aacC1; confers resistance to gentamycin
   2906..3697    +  CDS            SmR: aminoglycoside adenylyltransferase (Murphy, 1985); aadA; confers resistance to spectinomycin and streptomycin
   3790..4378    +  rep_origin     ori: high-copy-number ColE1/pMB1/pBR322/pUC origin of replication
>Addgene plasmid #198590 | pENTR223-luciferase | addgene full sequence | sequence record 391892 | Addgene NGS Result
CTTTCCTGCGTTATCCCCTGATTCTGTGGATAACCGTATTACCGCCTTTGAGTGAGCTGATACCGCTCGC
CGCAGCCGAACGACCGAGCGCAGCGAGTCAGTGAGCGAGGAAGCGGAAGAGCGCCCAATACGCAAACCGC
CTCTCCCCGCGCGTTGGCCGATTCATTAATGCAGCTGGCACGACAGGTTTCCCGACTGGAAAGCGGGCAG
TGAGCGCAACGCAATTAATACGCGTACCGCTAGCCAGGAAGAGTTTGTAGAAACGCAAAAAGGCCATCCG
TCAGGATGGCCTTCTGCTTAGTTTGATGCCTGGCAGTTTATGGCGGGCGTCCTGCCCGCCACCCTCCGGG
CCGTTGCTTCACAACGTTCAAATCCGCTCCCGGCGGATTTGTCCTACTCAGGAGAGCGTTCACCGACAAA
CAACAGATAAAACGAAAGGCCCAGTCTTCCGACTGAGCCTTTCGTTTTATTTGATGCCTGGCAGTTCCCT
ACTCTCGCGTTAACGCTAGCATGGATGTTTTCCCAGTCACGACGTTGTAAAACGACGGCCAGTCTTAAGC
TCGGGCCCCAAATAATGATTTTATTTTGACTGATAGTGACCTGTTCGTTGCAACAAATTGATGAGCAATG
CTTTTTTATAATGCCAACTTTGTACAAAAAAGTTGGCATGGAAGACGCCAAAAACATAAAGAAAGGCCCG
GCGCCATTCTATCCGCTAGAGGATGGAACCGCTGGAGAGCAACTGCATAAGGCTATGAAGAGATACGCCC
TGGTTCCTGGAACAATTGCTTTTACAGATGCACATATCGAGGTGAACATCACGTACGCGGAATACTTCGA
AATGTCCGTTCGGTTGGCAGAAGCTATGAAACGATATGGGCTGAATACAAATCACAGAATCGTCGTATGC
AGTGAAAACTCTCTTCAATTCTTTATGCCGGTGTTGGGCGCGTTATTTATCGGAGTTGCAGTTGCGCCCG
CGAACGACATTTATAATGAACGTGAATTGCTCAACAGTATGAACATTTCGCAGCCTACCGTAGTGTTTGT
TTCCAAAAAGGGGTTGCAAAAAATTTTGAACGTGCAAAAAAAATTACCAATAATCCAGAAAATTATTATC
ATGGATTCTAAAACGGATTACCAGGGATTTCAGTCGATGTACACGTTCGTCACATCTCATCTACCTCCCG
GTTTTAATGAATACGATTTTGTACCAGAGTCCTTTGATCGTGACAAAACAATTGCACTGATAATGAACTC
CTCTGGATCTACTGGGTTACCTAAGGGTGTGGCCCTTCCGCATAGAACTGCCTGCGTCAGATTCTCGCAT
GCCAGAGATCCTATTTTTGGCAATCAAATCATTCCGGATACTGCGATTTTAAGTGTTGTTCCATTCCATC
ACGGTTTTGGAATGTTTACTACACTCGGATATTTGATATGTGGATTTCGAGTCGTCTTAATGTATAGATT
TGAAGAAGAGCTGTTTTTACGATCCCTTCAGGATTACAAAATTCAAAGTGCGTTGCTAGTACCAACCCTA
TTTTCATTCTTCGCCAAAAGCACTCTGATTGACAAATACGATTTATCTAATTTACACGAAATTGCTTCTG
GGGGCGCACCTCTTTCGAAAGAAGTCGGGGAAGCGGTTGCAAAACGCTTCCATCTTCCAGGGATACGACA
AGGATATGGGCTCACTGAGACTACATCAGCTATTCTGATTACACCCGAGGGGGATGATAAACCGGGCGCG
GTCGGTAAAGTTGTTCCATTTTTTGAAGCGAAGGTTGTGGATCTGGATACCGGGAAAACGCTGGGCGTTA
ATCAGAGAGGCGAATTATGTGTCAGAGGACCTATGATTATGTCCGGTTATGTAAACAATCCGGAAGCGAC
CAACGCCTTGATTGACAAGGATGGATGGCTACATTCTGGAGACATAGCTTACTGGGACGAAGACGAACAC
TTCTTCATAGTTGACCGCTTGAAGTCTTTAATTAAATACAAAGGATACCAGGTGGCCCCCGCTGAATTGG
AGTCGATATTGTTACAACACCCCAACATCTTCGACGCGGGCGTGGCAGGTCTTCCCGACGATGACGCCGG
TGAACTTCCCGCCGCCGTTGTTGTTTTGGAGCACGGAAAGACGATGACGGAAAAAGAGATCGTGGATTAC
GTCGCCAGTCAAGTAACAACCGCGAAAAAGTTGCGCGGAGGAGTTGTGTTTGTGGACGAAGTACCGAAAG
GTCTTACCGGAAAACTCGACGCAAGAAAAATCAGAGAGATCCTCATAAAGGCCAAGAAGGGCGGAAAGTC
CAAATTGTAACCAACTTTCTTGTACAAAGTTGGCATTATAAGAAAGCATTGCTTATCAATTTGTTGCAAC
GAACAGGTCACTATCAGTCAAAATAAAATCATTATTTGCCATCCAGCTGATATCCCCTATAGTGAGTCGT
ATTACATGGTCATAGCTGTTTCCTGGCAGCTCTGGCCCGTGTCTCAAAATCTCTGATGTTACATTGCACA
AGATAAAAATATATCATCATGCCTCCTCTAGACCAGCCAGGACAGAAATGCCTCGACTTCGCTGCTACCC
AAGGTTGCCGGGTGACGCACACCGTGGAAACGGATGAAGGCACGAACCCAGTGGACATAAGCCTGTTCGG
TTCGTAAGCTGTAATGCAAGTAGCGTATGCGCTCACGCAACTGGTCCAGAACCTTGACCGAACGCAGCGG
TGGTAACGGCGCAGTGGCGGTTTTCATGGCTTGTTATGACTGTTTTTTTGGGGTACAGTCTATGCCTCGG
GCATCCAAGCAGCAAGCGCGTTACGCCGTGGGTCGATGTTTGATGTTATGGAGCAGCAACGATGTTACGC
AGCAGGGCAGTCGCCCTAAAACAAAGTTAAACATTATGAGGGAAGCGGTGATCGCCGAAGTATCGACTCA
ACTATCAGAGGTAGTTGGCGTCATCGAGCGCCATCTCGAACCGACGTTGCTGGCCGTACATTTGTACGGC
TCCGCAGTGGATGGCGGCCTGAAGCCACACAGTGATATTGATTTGCTGGTTACGGTGACCGTAAGGCTTG
ATGAAACAACGCGGCGAGCTTTGATCAACGACCTTTTGGAAACTTCGGCTTCCCCTGGAGAGAGCGAGAT
TCTCCGCGCTGTAGAAGTCACCATTGTTGTGCACGACGACATCATTCCGTGGCGTTATCCAGCTAAGCGC
GAACTGCAATTTGGAGAATGGCAGCGCAATGACATTCTTGCAGGTATCTTCGAGCCAGCCACGATCGACA
TTGATCTGGCTATCTTGCTGACAAAAGCAAGAGAACATAGCGTTGCCTTGGTAGGTCCAGCGGCGGAGGA
ACTCTTTGATCCGGTTCCTGAACAGGATCTATTTGAGGCGCTAAATGAAACCTTAACGCTATGGAACTCG
CCGCCCGACTGGGCTGGCGATGAGCGAAATGTAGTGCTTACGTTGTCCCGCATTTGGTACAGCGCAGTAA
CCGGCAAAATCGCGCCGAAGGATGTCGCTGCCGACTGGGCAATGGAGCGCCTGCCGGCCCAGTATCAGCC
CGTCATACTTGAAGCTAGACAGGCTTATCTTGGACAAGAAGAAGATCGCTTGGCCTCGCGCGCAGATCAG
TTGGAAGAATTTGTCCACTACGTGAAAGGCGAGATCACCAAGGTAGTCGGCAAATAACCCTCGAGCCACC
CATGACCAAAATCCCTTAACGTGAGTTACGCGTCGTTCCACTGAGCGTCAGACCCCGTAGAAAAGATCAA
AGGATCTTCTTGAGATCCTTTTTTTCTGCGCGTAATCTGCTGCTTGCAAACAAAAAAACCACCGCTACCA
GCGGTGGTTTGTTTGCCGGATCAAGAGCTACCAACTCTTTTTCCGAAGGTAACTGGCTTCAGCAGAGCGC
AGATACCAAATACTGTTCTTCTAGTGTAGCCGTAGTTAGGCCACCACTTCAAGAACTCTGTAGCACCGCC
TACATACCTCGCTCTGCTAATCCTGTTACCAGTGGCTGCTGCCAGTGGCGATAAGTCGTGTCTTACCGGG
TTGGACTCAAGACGATAGTTACCGGATAAGGCGCAGCGGTCGGGCTGAACGGGGGGTTCGTGCACACAGC
CCAGCTTGGAGCGAACGACCTACACCGAACTGAGATACCTACAGCGTGAGCTATGAGAAAGCGCCACGCT
TCCCGAAGGGAGAAAGGCGGACAGGTATCCGGTAAGCGGCAGGGTCGGAACAGGAGAGCGCACGAGGGAG
CTTCCAGGGGGAAACGCCTGGTATCTTTATAGTCCTGTCGGGTTTCGCCACCTCTGACTTGAGCGTCGAT
TTTTGTGATGCTCGTCAGGGGGGCGGAGCCTATGGAAAAACGCCAGCAACGCGGCCTTTTTACGGTTCCT
GGCCTTTTGCTGGCCTTTTGCTCACATGTT
